>Addgene plasmid #16036 | pRK5 alpha6 | addgene full sequence | sequence record 175334 | Addgene NGS Result
ATTCTGTGGATAACCGTATTACCGCCTTTGAGTGAGCTGATACCGCTCGCCGCAGCCGAACGACCGAGCG
CAGCGAGTCAGTGAGCGAGGAAGCGGAAGAGCGCCCAATACGCAAACCGCCTCTCCCCGCGCGTTGGCCG
ATTCATTAATGCAGCTGGCACGACAGGTTTCCCGACTGGAAAGCGGGCAGTGAGCGCAACGCAATTAATG
TGAGTTAGCTCACTCATTAGGCACCCCAGGCTTTACACTTTATGCTTCCGGCTCGTATGTTGTGTGGAAT
TGTGAGCGGATAACAATTTCACACAGGAAACAGCTATGACATGATTACGAATTAATTCGAGCTCGCCCGA
CATTGATTATTGACTAGTTATTAATAGTAATCAATTACGGGGTCATTAGTTCATAGCCCATATATGGAGT
TCCGCGTTACATAACTTACGGTAAATGGCCCGCCTGGCTGACCGCCCAACGACCCCCGCCCATTGACGTC
AATAATGACGTATGTTCCCATAGTAACGCCAATAGGGACTTTCCATTGACGTCAATGGGTGGAGTATTTA
CGGTAAACTGCCCACTTGGCAGTACATCAAGTGTATCATATGCCAAGTACGCCCCCTATTGACGTCAATG
ACGGTAAATGGCCCGCCTGGCATTATGCCCAGTACATGACCTTATGGGACTTTCCTACTTGGCAGTACAT
CTACGTATTAGTCATCGCTATTACCATGGTGATGCGGTTTTGGCAGTACATCAATGGGCGTGGATAGCGG
TTTGACTCACGGGGATTTCCAAGTCTCCACCCCATTGACGTCAATGGGAGTTTGTTTTGGCACCAAAATC
AACGGGACTTTCCAAAATGTCGTAACAACTCCGCCCCATTGACGCAAATGGGCGGTAGGCGTGTACGGTG
GGAGGTCTATATAAGCAGAGCTCGTTTAGTGAACCGTCAGATCGCCTGGAGACGCCATCCACGCTGTTTT
GACCTCCATAGAAGACACCGGGACCGATCCAGCCTCCGCGGCCGGGAACGGTGCATTGGAACGCGGATTC
CCCGTGCCAAGAGTGACGTAAGTACCGCCTATAGAGTCTATAGGCCCACCCCCTTGGCTTCGTTAGAACG
CGGCTACAATTAATACATAACCTTATGTATCATACACATACGATTTAGGTGACACTATAGAATAACATCC
ACTTTGCCTTTCTCTCCACAGGTGTCCACTCCCAGGTCCAACTGCACCTCGGTTCTATCGATTGAATTCC
CCGGGGATCCTCTAGAGTCGAGATCCATTGTGCTCTAAAGGCCGGACGGAGAGCGCGACCCGTCCCGGGG
GTGGGGCCGGGCGCAGCGGCGAGAGGAGGCGAAGGTGGCTGCGGTAGCAGCAGCGCGGCAGCCTCGGACC
CAGCCCGGAGCGCAGGGCGGCCGCTGCAGGTCCCCGCTCCCCTCCCCGTGCGTCCGCCCATGGCCGCCGC
CGGGCAGCTGTGCTTGCTCTACCTGTCGGCGGGGCTCCTGTCCCGGCTCGGCGCAGCCTTCAACTTGGAC
ACTCGGGAGGACAACGTGATCCGGAAATATGGAGACCCCGGGAGCCTCTTCGGCTTCTCGCTGGCCATGC
ACTGGCAACTGCAGCCCGAGGACAAGCGGCTGTTGCTCGTGGGGGCCCCGCGGGCAGAAGCGCTTCCACT
GCAGAGAGCCAACAGAACGGGAGGGCTGTACAGCTGCGACATCACCGCCCGGGGGCCATGCACGCGGATC
GAGTTTGATAACGATGCTGACCCCACGTCAGAAAGCAAGGAAGATCAGTGGATGGGGGTCACCGTCCAGA
GCCAAGGTCCAGGGGGCAAGGTCGTGACATGTGCTCACCGATATGAAAAAAGGCAGCATGTTAATACGAA
GCAGGAATCCCGAGACATCTTTGGGCGGTGTTATGTCCTGAGTCAGAATCTCAGGATTGAAGACGATATG
GATGGGGGAGATTGGAGCTTTTGTGATGGGCGATTGAGAGGCCATGAGAAATTTGGCTCTTGCCAGCAAG
GTGTAGCAGCTACTTTTACTAAAGACTTTCATTACATTGTATTTGGAGCCCCGGGTACTTATAACTGGAA
AGGGATTGTTCGTGTAGAGCAAAAGAATAACACTTTTTTTGACATGAACATCTTTGAAGATGGGCCTTAT
GAAGTTGGTGGAGAGACTGAGCATGATGAAAGTCTCGTTCCTGTTCCTGCTAACAGTTACTTAGGTTTTT
CTTTGGACTCAGGGAAAGGTATTGTTTCTAAAGATGAGATCACTTTTGTATCTGGTGCTCCCAGAGCCAA
TCACAGTGGAGCCGTGGTTTTGCTGAAGAGAGACATGAAGTCTGCACATCTCCTCCCTGAGCACATATTC
GATGGAGAAGGTCTGGCCTCTTCATTTGGCTATGATGTGGCGGTGGTGGACCTCAACAAGGATGGGTGGC
AAGATATAGTTATTGGAGCCCCACAGTATTTTGATAGAGATGGAGAAGTTGGAGGTGCAGTGTATGTCTA
CATGAACCAGCAAGGCAGATGGAATAATGTGAAGCCAATTCGTCTTAATGGAACCAAAGATTCTATGTTT
GGCATTGCAGTAAAAAATATTGGAGATATTAATCAAGATGGCTACCCAGATATTGCAGTTGGAGCTCCGT
ATGATGACTTGGGAAAGGTTTTTATCTATCATGGATCTGCAAATGGAATAAATACCAAACCAACACAGGT
TCTCAAGGGTATATCACCTTATTTTGGATATTCAATTGCTGGAAACATGGACCTTGATCGAAATTCCTAC
CCTGATGTTGCTGTTGGTTCCCTCTCAGATTCAGTAACTATTTTCAGATCCCGGCCTGTGATTAATATTC
AGAAAACCATCACAGTAACTCCTAACAGAATTGACCTCCGCCAGAAAACAGCGTGTGGGGCGCCTAGTGG
GATATGCCTCCAGGTTAAATCCTGTTTTGAATATACTGCTAACCCCGCTGGTTATAATCCTTCAATATCA
ATTGTGGGCACACTTGAAGCTGAAAAAGAAAGAAGAAAATCTGGGCTATCCTCAAGAGTTCAGTTTCGAA
ACCAAGGTTCTGAGCCCAAATATACTCAAGAACTAACTCTGAAGAGGCAGAAACAGAAAGTGTGCATGGA
GGAAACCCTGTGGCTACAGGATAATATCAGAGATAAACTGCGTCCCATTCCCATAACTGCCTCAGTGGAG
ATCCAAGAGCCAAGCTCTCGTAGGCGAGTGAATTCACTTCCAGAAGTTCTTCCAATTCTGAATTCAGATG
AACCCAAGACAGCTCATATTGATGTTCACTTCTTAAAAGAGGGATGTGGAGACGACAATGTATGTAACAG
CAACCTTAAACTAGAATATAAATTTTGCACCCGAGAAGGAAATCAAGACAAATTTTCTTATTTACCAATT
CAAAAAGGTGTACCAGAACTAGTTCTAAAAGATCAGAAGGATATTGCTTTAGAAATAACAGTGACAAACA
GCCCTTCCAACCCAAGGAATCCCACAAAAGATGGCGATGACGCCCATGAGGCTAAACTGATTGCAACGTT
TCCAGACACTTTAACCTATTCTGCATATAGAGAACTGAGGGCTTTCCCTGAGAAACAGTTGAGTTGTGTT
GCCAACCAGAATGGCTCGCAAGCTGACTGTGAGCTCGGAAATCCTTTTAAAAGAAATTCAAATGTCACTT
TTTATTTGGTTTTAAGTACAACTGAAGTCACCTTTGACACCCCATATCTGGATATTAATCTGAAGTTAGA
AACAACAAGCAATCAAGATAATTTGGCTCCAATTACAGCTAAAGCAAAAGTGGTTATTGAACTGCTTTTA
TCGGTCTCGGGAGTTGCTAAACCTTCCCAGGTGTATTTTGGAGGTACAGTTGTTGGCGAGCAAGCTATGA
AATCTGAAGATGAAGTGGGAAGTTTAATAGAGTATGAATTCAGGGTAATAAACTTAGGTAAACCTCTTAC
AAACCTCGGCACAGCAACCTTGAACATTCAGTGGCCAAAAGAAATTAGCAATGGGAAATGGTTGCTTTAT
TTGGTGAAAGTAGAATCCAAAGGATTGGAAAAGGTAACTTGTGAGCCACAAAAGGAGATAAACTCCCTGA
ACCTAACGGAGTCTCACAACTCAAGAAAGAAACGGGAAATTACTGAAAAACAGATAGATGATAACAGAAA
ATTTTCTTTATTTGCTGAAAGAAAATACCAGACTCTTAACTGTAGCGTGAACGTGAACTGTGTGAACATC
AGATGCCCGCTGCGGGGGCTGGACAGCAAGGCGTCTCTTATTTTGCGCTCGAGGTTATGGAACAGCACAT
TTCTAGAGGAATATTCCAAACTGAACTACTTGGACATTCTCATGCGAGCCTTCATTGATGTGACTGCTGC
TGCCGAAAATATCAGGCTGCCAAATGCAGGCACTCAGGTTCGAGTGACTGTGTTTCCCTCAAAGACTGTA
GCTCAGTATTCGGGAGTACCTTGGTGGATCATCCTAGTGGCTATTCTCGCTGGGATCTTGATGCTTGCTT
TATTAGTGTTTATACTATGGAAGTGTGGTTTCTTCAAGAGAAATAAGAAAGATCATTATGATGCCACATA
TCACAAGGCTGAGATCCATGCTCAGCCATCTGATAAAGAGAGGCTTACTTCTGATGCATAGTATTGATCT
ACTTCTGTAATTGTGTGGATTCTTTAAACGCTCTAGGTACGATGACAGTGTTCCCCGATACCATGCTGTA
AGGATCCGGAAAGAAGAGCGAGAGATCAAAGATGAAAAGTATATTGATAACCTTGAAAAAAAACAGTGGA
TCACAAAGTGGAACGAAAATGAAAGCTACTCATAGCGGGGGCCTAAAAAAAAAAAAGCTTGGCCGCCATG
GCCCAACTTGTTTATTGCAGCTTATAATGGTTACAAATAAAGCAATAGCATCACAAATTTCACAAATAAA
GCATTTTTTTCACTGCATTCTAGTTGTGGTTTGTCCAAACTCATCAATGTATCTTATCATGTCTGGATCG
GGAATTAATTCGGCGCAGCACCATGGCCTGAAATAACCTCTGAAAGAGGAACTTGGTTAGGTACCTTCTG
AGGCGGAAAGAACCAGCTGTGGAATGTGTGTCAGTTAGGGTGTGGAAAGTCCCCAGGCTCCCCAGCAGGC
AGAAGTATGCAAAGCATGCATCTCAATTAGTCAGCAACCAGGTGTGGAAAGTCCCCAGGCTCCCCAGCAG
GCAGAAGTATGCAAAGCATGCATCTCAATTAGTCAGCAACCATAGTCCCGCCCCTAACTCCGCCCATCCC
GCCCCTAACTCCGCCCAGTTCCGCCCATTCTCCGCCCCATGGCTGACTAATTTTTTTTATTTATGCAGAG
GCCGAGGCCGCCTCGGCCTCTGAGCTATTCCAGAAGTAGTGAGGAGGCTTTTTTGGAGGCCTAGGCTTTT
GCAAAAAGCTGTTAACAGCTTGGCACTGGCCGTCGTTTTACAACGTCGTGACTGGGAAAACCCTGGCGTT
ACCCAACTTAATCGCCTTGCAGCACATCCCCCTTTCGCCAGCTGGCGTAATAGCGAAGAGGCCCGCACCG
ATCGCCCTTCCCAACAGTTGCGCAGCCTGAATGGCGAATGGCGCCTGATGCGGTATTTTCTCCTTACGCA
TCTGTGCGGTATTTCACACCGCATA
[142 nt withheld, positions 5696-5837]
C
[141 nt withheld, positions 5839-5979]
CCTTTGACGTTGGAGTCCACGTTCTTT
[37 nt withheld, positions 6007-6043]
ACCCTATCTCGGGCTATTCTTTTGATTTATAAGGGATTTTGCCGATTTCGGCCTATTGGTTAAAAAATGA
GCTGATTTAACAAAAATTTAACGCGAATTTTAACAAAATATTAACGTTTACAATTTTATGGTGCACTCTC
AGTACAATCTGCTCTGATGCCGCATAGTTAAGCCAGCCCCGACACCCGCCAACACCCGCTGACGCGCCCT
GACGGGCTTGTCTGCTCCCGGCATCCGCTTACAGACAAGCTGTGACCGTCTCCGGGAGCTGCATGTGTCA
GAGGTTTTCACCGTCATCACCGAAACGCGCGAGACGAAAGGGCCTCGTGATACGCCTATTTTTATAGGTT
AATGTCATGATAATAATGGTTTCTTAGACGTCAGGTGGCACTTTTCGGGGAAATGTGCGCGGAACCCCTA
TTTGTTTATTTTTCTAAATACATTCAAATATGTATCCGCTCATGAGACAATAACCCTGATAAATGCTTCA
ATAATATTGAAAAAGGAAGAGTATGAGTATTCAACATTTCCGTGTCGCCCTTATTCCCTTTTTTGCGGCA
TTTTGCCTTCCTGTTTTTGCTCACCCAGAAACGCTGGTGAAAGTAAAAGATGCTGAAGATCAGTTGGGTG
CACGAGTGGGTTACATCGAACTGGATCTCAACAGCGGTAAGATCCTTGAGAGTTTTCGCCCCGAAGAACG
TTTTCCAATGATGAGCACTTTTAAAGTTCTGCTATGTGGCGCGGTATTATCCCGTATTGACGCCGGGCAA
GAGCAACTCGGTCGCCGCATACACTATTCTCAGAATGACTTGGTTGAGTACTCACCAGTCACAGAAAAGC
ATCTTACGGATGGCATGACAGTAAGAGAATTATGCAGTGCTGCCATAACCATGAGTGATAACACTGCGGC
CAACTTACTTCTGACAACGATCGGAGGACCGAAGGAGCTAACCGCTTTTTTGCACAACATGGGGGATCAT
GTAACTCGCCTTGATCGTTGGGAACCGGAGCTGAATGAAGCCATACCAAACGACGAGCGTGACACCACGA
TGCCTGTAGCAATGGCAACAACGTTGCGCAAACTATTAACTGGCGAACTACTTACTCTAGCTTCCCGGCA
ACAATTAATAGACTGGATGGAGGCGGATAAAGTTGCAGGACCACTTCTGCGCTCGGCCCTTCCGGCTGGC
TGGTTTATTGCTGATAAATCTGGAGCCGGTGAGCGTGGGTCTCGCGGTATCATTGCAGCACTGGGGCCAG
ATGGTAAGCCCTCCCGTATCGTAGTTATCTACACGACGGGGAGTCAGGCAACTATGGATGAACGAAATAG
ACAGATCGCTGAGATAGGTGCCTCACTGATTAAGCATTGGTAACTGTCAGACCAAGTTTACTCATATATA
CTTTAGATTGATTTAAAACTTCATTTTTAATTTAAAAGGATCTAGGTGAAGATCCTTTTTGATAATCTCA
TGACCAAAATCCCTTAACGTGAGTTTTCGTTCCACTGAGCGTCAGACCCCGTAGAAAAGATCAAAGGATC
TTCTTGAGATCCTTTTTTTCTGCGCGTAATCTGCTGCTTGCAAACAAAAAAACCACCGCTACCAGCGGTG
GTTTGTTTGCCGGATCAAGAGCTACCAACTCTTTTTCCGAAGGTAACTGGCTTCAGCAGAGCGCAGATAC
CAAATACTGTTCTTCTAGTGTAGCCGTAGTTAGGCCACCACTTCAAGAACTCTGTAGCACCGCCTACATA
CCTCGCTCTGCTAATCCTGTTACCAGTGGCTGCTGCCAGTGGCGATAAGTCGTGTCTTACCGGGTTGGAC
TCAAGACGATAGTTACCGGATAAGGCGCAGCGGTCGGGCTGAACGGGGGGTTCGTGCACACAGCCCAGCT
TGGAGCGAACGACCTACACCGAACTGAGATACCTACAGCGTGAGCTATGAGAAAGCGCCACGCTTCCCGA
AGGGAGAAAGGCGGACAGGTATCCGGTAAGCGGCAGGGTCGGAACAGGAGAGCGCACGAGGGAGCTTCCA
GGGGGAAACGCCTGGTATCTTTATAGTCCTGTCGGGTTTCGCCACCTCTGACTTGAGCGTCGATTTTTGT
GATGCTCGTCAGGGGGGCGGAGCCTATGGAAAAACGCCAGCAACGCGGCCTTTTTACGGTTCCTGGCCTT
TTGCTGGCCTTTTGCTCACATGTTCTTTCCTGCGTTATCCCCTG
Features (pLannotate 1.2.2; 23 found; start..end, strand, type, name):
      1..99      +  rep_origin     RSF ori (fragment): Plasmids containing the RSF 1030 origin of replication can be propagated in E. coli cells that contain additional plasmids with compatible origins.
    101..193     +  CDS            lacI (fragment): lac repressor; lacI; The lac repressor binds to the lac operator to inhibit transcription in E. coli. This inhibition can be relieved by adding lactose or isopropyl-β-D-thiogalactopyranoside (IPTG).
    206..227     +  protein_bind   CAP binding site: CAP binding activates transcription in the presence of cAMP. E. coli catabolite activator protein
    242..272     +  promoter       lac promoter: promoter for the E. coli lac operon
    280..296     +  protein_bind   lac operator: The lac repressor binds to the lac operator to inhibit transcription in E. coli. This inhibition can be relieved by adding lactose or isopropyl-β-D-thiogalactopyranoside (IPTG). lac repressor encoded by lacI
    349..728     +  enhancer       CMV enhancer: human cytomegalovirus immediate early enhancer
    729..932     +  promoter       CMV promoter: human cytomegalovirus (CMV) immediate early promoter
   1068..1111    +  intron         CMV intron (fragment): modified intron A from human cytomegalovirus
   1163..1181    +  promoter       SP6 promoter: promoter for bacteriophage SP6 RNA polymerase
   1185..1222    +  CDS            IgH signal sequence (fragment): signal sequence from the mouse immunoglobulin heavy chain variable region
   1260..1281    +  misc_feature   MCS (fragment): pUC18/19 multiple cloning site
   1460..4645    +  CDS            ITGA6 (fragment): ITA6_HUMAN - Experimental evidence at protein level: Swiss-Prot protein existence level 1. Integrin alpha-6/beta-1 (ITGA6:ITGB1) is a receptor for laminin on platelets (By similarity). Integrin alpha-6/beta-1 (ITGA6:ITGB1) is present in oocytes and is involved in sperm-egg fusion (By similarity). Integrin alpha-6/beta-4 (ITGA6:ITGB4) is a receptor for laminin in epithelial cells and it plays a critical structural role in the hemidesmosome (By similarity). ITGA6:ITGB4 binds to NRG1 (via EGF domain) and this binding is essential for NRG1-ERBB signaling (PubMed:20682778). ITGA6:ITGB4 binds to IGF
   4662..4862    +  CDS            ITGA6 (fragment): ITA6_HUMAN - Experimental evidence at protein level: Swiss-Prot protein existence level 1. Integrin alpha-6/beta-1 (ITGA6:ITGB1) is a receptor for laminin on platelets (By similarity). Integrin alpha-6/beta-1 (ITGA6:ITGB1) is present in oocytes and is involved in sperm-egg fusion (By similarity). Integrin alpha-6/beta-4 (ITGA6:ITGB4) is a receptor for laminin in epithelial cells and it plays a critical structural role in the hemidesmosome (By similarity). ITGA6:ITGB4 binds to NRG1 (via EGF domain) and this binding is essential for NRG1-ERBB signaling (PubMed:20682778). ITGA6:ITGB4 binds to IGF
   4905..5039    +  polyA_signal   SV40 poly(A) signal: SV40 polyadenylation signal
   5108..5465    +  promoter       SV40 promoter: SV40 enhancer and early promoter
   5484..5638    +  CDS            lacZα (fragment): LacZα fragment of β-galactosidase; lacZ fragment
   5644..5695    -  misc_feature   bom (fragment): basis of mobility region from pBR322
   5714..6094    +  rep_origin     M13 ori (sequence partly withheld): M13 bacteriophage origin of replication; arrow indicates direction of (+) strand synthesis
   6170..6219    -  misc_feature   bom (fragment): basis of mobility region from pBR322
   6321..6356    -  CDS            rop (fragment): Rop protein, which maintains plasmids at low copy number; rop
   6451..6555    +  promoter       AmpR promoter: bla
   6556..7416    +  CDS            AmpR: β-lactamase; bla; confers resistance to ampicillin, carbenicillin, and related antibiotics
   7587..8175    +  rep_origin     ori: high-copy-number ColE1/pMB1/pBR322/pUC origin of replication
