[The description below was written by a language model from this plasmid's Addgene catalogue record and pLannotate feature annotations shown in this document.]
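Description:
pRK5 alpha6 is a mammalian expression plasmid carrying the human integrin alpha 6 subunit (ITGA6, also known as CD49f or VLA-6) in the pRK5 backbone. The sequenced construct is about 8.3 kb, of which the backbone accounts for roughly 4.7 kb. It is propagated in E. coli as a high-copy plasmid through a ColE1/pUC-type origin and is selected with ampicillin via the β-lactamase gene and its own promoter. An M13 phage origin is also present, which in principle permits single-stranded DNA production. The feature table additionally lists short remnants of lac, lacZα, bom and rop sequences, which are backbone vestiges rather than functional parts.

The ITGA6 cDNA was inserted by restriction cloning at EcoRI, with the 5′ site retained and the 3′ site destroyed. It sits downstream of the human cytomegalovirus immediate early enhancer and promoter, followed by a fragment of a CMV-derived intron and an SP6 phage promoter that serves as a sequencing primer site and could support in vitro transcription. An SV40 polyadenylation signal terminates the transcript. An SV40 enhancer/early promoter region lies just beyond it, with no mammalian selection marker annotated. The annotation splits the ITGA6 coding region into two adjacent fragments, and repository sequencing indicates that the insert encodes the alpha 6 isoform b. No epitope tag or reporter is recorded.

Alpha 6 pairs with beta 1 or beta 4 integrin to form laminin receptors, and alpha 6/beta 4 is a structural component of hemidesmosomes. The associated publication concerns beta 4 integrin signaling and hemidesmosome assembly, which suggests use in expressing alpha 6 in cultured mammalian cells for such studies.
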