Addgene plasmid #16036: pRK5 alpha6
Depositing lab: Filippo Giancotti. Depositing organization: Memorial Sloan-Kettering Cancer Center. Publication: Tyrosine phosphorylation of the beta 4 integrin cytoplasmic domain mediates Shc signaling to extracellular signal-regulated kinase and antagonizes formation of hemidesmosomes. Dans M, Gagnoux-Palacios L, Blaikie P, Klein S, Mariotti A, Giancotti FG. J Biol Chem. 2001 Jan 12. 276(2):1494-502. 10.1074/jbc.M008663200 PubMed 11044453.
Backbone
  Vector backbone: pRK5
  Backbone size w/o insert (bp): 4700
  Vector type: Mammalian Expression
Growth in bacteria
  Bacterial resistance: Ampicillin, 100 μg/mL
  Growth temperature: 37°C
  Growth strain: DH5alpha
  Copy number: High Copy
Gene/Insert
  Gene/Insert name: alpha6 (alt name: alpha 6 integrin)
  Species: H. sapiens (human)
  GenBank ID: NM_000210.2
  Entrez Gene: ITGA6 (a.k.a. CD49f, ITGA6A, ITGA6B, JEB6, VLA-6)
  Cloning method: Restriction Enzyme; 5′ cloning site EcoRI (not destroyed); 3′ cloning site EcoRI (destroyed during cloning)
  Sequencing primers: 5′ SP6; 3′ SV40pA-R
Terms and licenses: Academic/Nonprofit Terms; Industry Terms: Not Available to Industry
Depositor comments: Addgene's sequencing results indicate that this plasmid contains alpha-6 integrin isoform b.
How to cite: pRK5 alpha6 was a gift from Filippo Giancotti (Addgene plasmid # 16036 ; http://n2t.net/addgene:16036 ; RRID:Addgene_16036)
