>Addgene plasmid #16036 | pRK5 alpha6 | addgene partial sequence | sequence record 36771 | hAlpha6Int-F 5'-GCCTTCATTGATGTGACTGC
AATGCAGGCACTCAGGTTCGAGTGACTGTGTTTCCCTCAAAGACTGTAGCTCAGTATTCGGGAGTACCTT
GGTGGATCATCCTAGTGGCTATTCTCGCTGGGATCTTGATGCTTGCTTTATTAGTGTTTATACTATGGAA
GTGTGGTTTCTTCAAGAGAAATAAGAAAGATCATTATGATGCCACATATCACAAGGCTGAGATCCATGCT
CAGCCATCTGATAAAGAGAGGCTTACTTCTGATGCATAGTATTGATCTACTTCTGTAATTGTGTGGATTC
TTTAAACGCTCTAGGTACGATGACAGTGTTCCCCGATACCATGCTGTAAGGATCCGGAAAGAAGAGCGAG
AGATCAAAGATGAAAAGTATATTGATAACCTTGAAAAAAAACAGTGGATCACAAAGTGGAACGAAAATGA
AAGCTACTCATAGCGGGGGCCTAAAAAAAAAAAAGCTTGGCCGCCATGGCCCAACTTGTTTATTGCAGCT
TATAATGGTTACAAATAAAGCAATAGCATCACAAATTTCACAAATAAAGCATTTTTTTCACTGCATTCTA
GTTGTGGTTTGTCCAAACTCATCAATGTATCTTATCATGTCTGGATCGGGAATTAATTCGGCGCAGCACC
ATGGCCTGAAATAACCTCTGAAAGAGGAACTTGGTTAGGTACCTTCTGAGGCGGAAAGAACCAGCTGTGG
AATGTGTGTCAGTTAGGGTGTGGAAAGTCCCCAGGCTCCCCAGCAGGCAGAAGTATGCAAAGCATGCATC
TCAATTAGTCAGCAACCAGGTGTGGAAAGTCCCCAGGCTCCCCAGCAGGCAGAAGTATGCAAAGCATGCA
TCTCAATTAGTCAGCAAACCATAGTCCCGCCCCTAACTCCGCCCAT
